Addgene plasmid #23242: pLM-mCitrine-Sox2
Depositing lab: Michel Sadelain. Depositing organization: Memorial Sloan-Kettering Cancer Center. Publication: Stoichiometric and temporal requirements of Oct4, Sox2, Klf4, and c-Myc expression for efficient human iPSC induction and differentiation. Papapetrou EP, Tomishima MJ, Chambers SM, Mica Y, Reed E, Menon J, Tabar V, Mo Q, Studer L, Sadelain M. Proc Natl Acad Sci U S A. 2009 Aug 4. 106(31):12759-64. 10.1073/pnas.0904825106 PubMed 19549847.
Backbone
  Vector backbone: N/A
  Backbone size w/o insert (bp): 6655
  Vector type: Lentiviral
Growth in bacteria
  Bacterial resistance: Ampicillin, 100 μg/mL
  Growth temperature: 37°C
  Growth strain: Stbl3
  Copy number: High Copy
Gene/Insert
  Gene/Insert name: mCitrine_2A_SOX2 (alt name: Sox2)
  Species: H. sapiens (human); synthetic fluorescent protein
  Insert size (bp): 1743
  Entrez Gene: SOX2 (a.k.a. ANOP3, MCOPS3)
  Cloning method: Restriction Enzyme; 5′ cloning site AgeI (not destroyed); 3′ cloning site SalI (not destroyed)
  Sequencing primers: 5′ N/A; 3′ N/A
Terms and licenses: Academic/Nonprofit Terms; Industry Terms: Not Available to Industry
How to cite: pLM-mCitrine-Sox2 was a gift from Michel Sadelain (Addgene plasmid # 23242 ; http://n2t.net/addgene:23242 ; RRID:Addgene_23242)
