[The description below was written by a language model from this plasmid's Addgene catalogue record and pLannotate feature annotations shown in this document.]
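Description:
pLM-mCitrine-Sox2 is an HIV-1-based lentiviral transfer vector of about 8.4 kb that co-expresses a yellow fluorescent reporter and the human reprogramming factor SOX2. The record names no parental backbone. The feature table shows a pBluescript-like bacterial scaffold with a high-copy ColE1/pUC origin, an f1 origin, lac/lacZα remnants, T3 and T7 promoters, and an ampicillin resistance gene for selection in E. coli. The listed growth strain is Stbl3, a recombination-deficient host commonly used to keep LTR-containing plasmids stable.

The viral genome is driven in packaging cells by an RSV enhancer/promoter fused to a truncated 5' LTR. This is followed by the Ψ packaging signal with a gag fragment, the Rev response element for nuclear export of unspliced RNA, and the cPPT/CTS element, which aids nuclear import of the reverse-transcribed genome. An internal human PGK promoter then drives a single open reading frame of mCitrine joined to human SOX2 through a 2A peptide. The 2A is named in the insert description and fits the short unannotated gap between the two coding sequences. Ribosomal skipping at the 2A should yield the two proteins separately, so fluorescence reports SOX2 expression in each transduced cell. A WPRE downstream enhances transcript expression. It is followed by a nef remnant, a truncated 3' LTR (auto-annotated as a 5' LTR), an SV40 polyadenylation signal and an SV40 origin. The arrangement resembles a third-generation, likely self-inactivating design, although the record does not say so explicitly.

According to the associated publication, the vector was used to study how the stoichiometry and timing of Oct4, Sox2, Klf4 and c-Myc expression affect human iPSC induction, where a fluorescent tag would allow SOX2 delivery to be tracked.
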