Features (pLannotate 1.2.2; 27 found; start..end, strand, type, name):
      2..590     +  misc_feature   WPRE: woodchuck hepatitis virus posttranscriptional regulatory element
    607..747     +  CDS            nef (fragment): NEF_HV1Z6 - Experimental evidence at protein level: Swiss-Prot protein existence level 1. Extracellular Nef protein targets CD4(+) T-lymphocytes for apoptosis by interacting with CXCR4 surface receptors. From Human immunodeficiency virus type 1 group M subtype D (isolate Z6) (HIV-1).
    743..923     +  LTR            5' LTR (truncated): truncated 5' long terminal repeat (LTR) from HIV-1
    995..1116    +  polyA_signal   SV40 poly(A) signal: SV40 polyadenylation signal
   1135..1270    +  rep_origin     SV40 ori: SV40 origin of replication
   1303..1321    -  promoter       T7 promoter: promoter for bacteriophage T7 RNA polymerase
   1329..1484    +  CDS            lacZα (fragment): LacZα fragment of β-galactosidase; lacZ fragment
   1492..1947    +  rep_origin     f1 ori (sequence partly withheld): f1 bacteriophage origin of replication; arrow indicates direction of (+) strand synthesis
   1976..2080    +  promoter       AmpR promoter: bla
   2081..2941    +  CDS            AmpR: β-lactamase; bla; confers resistance to ampicillin, carbenicillin, and related antibiotics
   3112..3700    +  rep_origin     ori: high-copy-number ColE1/pMB1/pBR322/pUC origin of replication
   3883..3975    +  CDS            lacI (fragment): lac repressor; lacI; The lac repressor binds to the lac operator to inhibit transcription in E. coli. This inhibition can be relieved by adding lactose or isopropyl-β-D-thiogalactopyranoside (IPTG).
   3988..4009    +  protein_bind   CAP binding site: CAP binding activates transcription in the presence of cAMP. E. coli catabolite activator protein
   4024..4054    +  promoter       lac promoter: promoter for the E. coli lac operon
   4062..4078    +  protein_bind   lac operator: The lac repressor binds to the lac operator to inhibit transcription in E. coli. This inhibition can be relieved by adding lactose or isopropyl-β-D-thiogalactopyranoside (IPTG). lac repressor encoded by lacI
   4123..4141    +  promoter       T3 promoter: promoter for bacteriophage T3 RNA polymerase
   4169..4390    +  promoter       RSV promoter: Rous sarcoma virus enhancer/promoter
   4397..4577    +  LTR            5' LTR (truncated): truncated 5' long terminal repeat (LTR) from HIV-1
   4621..4746    +  misc_feature   HIV-1 Ψ: packaging signal of human immunodeficiency virus type 1
   4730..5093    +  CDS            HIV-1 gag (fragment): gag protein from human immunodeficiency virus 1; gag
   5188..5524    +  ncRNA          RRE: Accession: RF00036 - HIV Rev response element
   5849..5949    +  CDS            Rev (fragment): human immunodeficiency virus 1 (HIV-1) Rev protein; rev; enhances nuclear export of unspliced and incompletely spliced viral mRNAs
   5968..6085    +  misc_feature   cPPT/CTS: central polypurine tract and central termination sequence of HIV-1
   6105..6128    -  misc_feature   MCS (fragment): pBluescript multiple cloning site
   6132..6642    +  promoter       hPGK promoter: human phosphoglycerate kinase 1 promoter
   6657..7373    +  CDS            Citrine: Citrine is a basic (constitutively fluorescent) yellow fluorescent protein published in 2001, derived from Aequorea victoria. It has moderate acid sensitivity.
   7440..8390    +  CDS            SOX2: SOX2_HUMAN - Experimental evidence at protein level: Swiss-Prot protein existence level 1. Transcription factor that forms a trimeric complex with OCT4 on DNA and controls the expression of a number of genes involved in embryonic development such as YES1, FGF4, UTF1 and ZFP206 (By similarity). Binds to the proximal enhancer region of NANOG (By similarity). Critical for early embryogenesis and for embryonic stem cell pluripotency (PubMed:18035408). Downstream SRRT target that mediates the promotion of neural stem cell self-renewal (By similarity). Keeps neural cells undifferentiated by countera
>Addgene plasmid #23242 | pLM-mCitrine-Sox2 | depositor full sequence | sequence record 10636 | Author sequence
CAATCAACCTCTGGATTACAAAATTTGTGAAAGATTGACTGGTATTCTTAACTATGTTGCTCCTTTTACG
CTATGTGGATACGCTGCTTTAATGCCTTTGTATCATGCTATTGCTTCCCGTATGGCTTTCATTTTCTCCT
CCTTGTATAAATCCTGGTTGCTGTCTCTTTATGAGGAGTTGTGGCCCGTTGTCAGGCAACGTGGCGTGGT
GTGCACTGTGTTTGCTGACGCAACCCCCACTGGTTGGGGCATTGCCACCACCTGTCAGCTCCTTTCCGGG
ACTTTCGCTTTCCCCCTCCCTATTGCCACGGCGGAACTCATCGCCGCCTGCCTTGCCCGCTGCTGGACAG
GGGCTCGGCTGTTGGGCACTGACAATTCCGTGGTGTTGTCGGGGAAGCTGACGTCCTTTCCATGGCTGCT
CGCCTGTGTTGCCACCTGGATTCTGCGCGGGACGTCCTTCTGCTACGTCCCTTCGGCCCTCAATCCAGCG
GACCTTCCTTCCCGCGGCCTGCTGCCGGCTCTGCGGCCTCTTCCGCGTCTTCGCCTTCGCCCTCAGACGA
GTCGGATCTCCCTTTGGGCCGCCTCCCCGCCTGGAATTCGAGCTCGGTACCTTTAAGACCAATGACTTAC
AAGGCAGCTGTAGATCTTAGCCACTTTTTAAAAGAAAAGGGGGGACTGGAAGGGCTAATTCACTCCCAAC
GAAGACAAGATATCCTGCTAGCTCCGGATCCGGACCTGTACTGGGTCTCTCTGGTTAGACCAGATCTGAG
CCTGGGAGCTCTCTGGCTAACTAGGGAACCCACTGCTTAAGCCTCAATAAAGCTTGCCTTGAGTGCTTCA
AGTAGTGTGTGCCCGTCTGTTGTGTGACTCTGGTAACTAGAGATCCCTCAGACCCTTTTAGTCAGTGTGG
AAAATCTCTAGCAGTAGTAGTTCATGTCATCTTATTATTCAGTATTTATAACTTGCAAAGAAATGAATAT
CAGAGAGTGAGAGGAACTTGTTTATTGCAGCTTATAATGGTTACAAATAAAGCAATAGCATCACAAATTT
CACAAATAAAGCATTTTTTTCACTGCATTCTAGTTGTGGTTTGTCCAAACTCATCAATGTATCTTATCAT
GTCTGGCTCTAGCTATCCCGCCCCTAACTCCGCCCAGTTCCGCCCATTCTCCGCCCCATGGCTGACTAAT
TTTTTTTATTTATGCAGAGGCCGAGGCCGCCTCGGCCTCTGAGCTATTCCAGAAGTAGTGAGGAGGCTTT
TTTGGAGGCCTAGGCTTTTGCGTCGAGACGTACCCAATTCGCCCTATAGTGAGTCGTATTACGCGCGCTC
ACTGGCCGTCGTTTTACAACGTCGTGACTGGGAAAACCCTGGCGTTACCCAACTTAATCGCCTTGCAGCA
CATCCCCCTTTCGCCAGCTGGCGTAATAGCGAAGAGGCCCGCACCGATCGCCCTTCCCAACAGTTGCGCA
GCCTGAATGGCGAATGGCGCG
[124 nt withheld, positions 1492-1615]
C
[91 nt withheld, positions 1617-1707]
A
[49 nt withheld, positions 1709-1757]
CCTTTGACGTTGGAGTCCACGTTCTTT
[37 nt withheld, positions 1785-1821]
ACCCTATCTCGGTCTATTCTTTTGATTTATAAGGGATTTTGCCGATTTCGGCCTATTGGTTAAAAAATGA
GCTGATTTAACAAAAATTTAACGCGAATTTTAACAAAATATTAACGTTTACAATTTCCCAGGTGGCACTT
TTCGGGGAAATGTGCGCGGAACCCCTATTTGTTTATTTTTCTAAATACATTCAAATATGTATCCGCTCAT
GAGACAATAACCCTGATAAATGCTTCAATAATATTGAAAAAGGAAGAGTATGAGTATTCAACATTTCCGT
GTCGCCCTTATTCCCTTTTTTGCGGCATTTTGCCTTCCTGTTTTTGCTCACCCAGAAACGCTGGTGAAAG
TAAAAGATGCTGAAGATCAGTTGGGTGCACGAGTGGGTTACATCGAACTGGATCTCAACAGCGGTAAGAT
CCTTGAGAGTTTTCGCCCCGAAGAACGTTTTCCAATGATGAGCACTTTTAAAGTTCTGCTATGTGGCGCG
GTATTATCCCGTATTGACGCCGGGCAAGAGCAACTCGGTCGCCGCATACACTATTCTCAGAATGACTTGG
TTGAGTACTCACCAGTCACAGAAAAGCATCTTACGGATGGCATGACAGTAAGAGAATTATGCAGTGCTGC
CATAACCATGAGTGATAACACTGCGGCCAACTTACTTCTGACAACGATCGGAGGACCGAAGGAGCTAACC
GCTTTTTTGCACAACATGGGGGATCATGTAACTCGCCTTGATCGTTGGGAACCGGAGCTGAATGAAGCCA
TACCAAACGACGAGCGTGACACCACGATGCCTGTAGCAATGGCAACAACGTTGCGCAAACTATTAACTGG
CGAACTACTTACTCTAGCTTCCCGGCAACAATTAATAGACTGGATGGAGGCGGATAAAGTTGCAGGACCA
CTTCTGCGCTCGGCCCTTCCGGCTGGCTGGTTTATTGCTGATAAATCTGGAGCCGGTGAGCGTGGGTCTC
GCGGTATCATTGCAGCACTGGGGCCAGATGGTAAGCCCTCCCGTATCGTAGTTATCTACACGACGGGGAG
TCAGGCAACTATGGATGAACGAAATAGACAGATCGCTGAGATAGGTGCCTCACTGATTAAGCATTGGTAA
CTGTCAGACCAAGTTTACTCATATATACTTTAGATTGATTTAAAACTTCATTTTTAATTTAAAAGGATCT
AGGTGAAGATCCTTTTTGATAATCTCATGACCAAAATCCCTTAACGTGAGTTTTCGTTCCACTGAGCGTC
AGACCCCGTAGAAAAGATCAAAGGATCTTCTTGAGATCCTTTTTTTCTGCGCGTAATCTGCTGCTTGCAA
ACAAAAAAACCACCGCTACCAGCGGTGGTTTGTTTGCCGGATCAAGAGCTACCAACTCTTTTTCCGAAGG
TAACTGGCTTCAGCAGAGCGCAGATACCAAATACTGTCCTTCTAGTGTAGCCGTAGTTAGGCCACCACTT
CAAGAACTCTGTAGCACCGCCTACATACCTCGCTCTGCTAATCCTGTTACCAGTGGCTGCTGCCAGTGGC
GATAAGTCGTGTCTTACCGGGTTGGACTCAAGACGATAGTTACCGGATAAGGCGCAGCGGTCGGGCTGAA
CGGGGGGTTCGTGCACACAGCCCAGCTTGGAGCGAACGACCTACACCGAACTGAGATACCTACAGCGTGA
GCTATGAGAAAGCGCCACGCTTCCCGAAGGGAGAAAGGCGGACAGGTATCCGGTAAGCGGCAGGGTCGGA
ACAGGAGAGCGCACGAGGGAGCTTCCAGGGGGAAACGCCTGGTATCTTTATAGTCCTGTCGGGTTTCGCC
ACCTCTGACTTGAGCGTCGATTTTTGTGATGCTCGTCAGGGGGGCGGAGCCTATGGAAAAACGCCAGCAA
CGCGGCCTTTTTACGGTTCCTGGCCTTTTGCTGGCCTTTTGCTCACATGTTCTTTCCTGCGTTATCCCCT
GATTCTGTGGATAACCGTATTACCGCCTTTGAGTGAGCTGATACCGCTCGCCGCAGCCGAACGACCGAGC
GCAGCGAGTCAGTGAGCGAGGAAGCGGAAGAGCGCCCAATACGCAAACCGCCTCTCCCCGCGCGTTGGCC
GATTCATTAATGCAGCTGGCACGACAGGTTTCCCGACTGGAAAGCGGGCAGTGAGCGCAACGCAATTAAT
GTGAGTTAGCTCACTCATTAGGCACCCCAGGCTTTACACTTTATGCTTCCGGCTCGTATGTTGTGTGGAA
TTGTGAGCGGATAACAATTTCACACAGGAAACAGCTATGACCATGATTACGCCAAGCGCGCAATTAACCC
TCACTAAAGGGAACAAAAGCTGGAGCTGCAAGCTTAATGTAGTCTTATGCAATACTCTTGTAGTCTTGCA
ACATGGTAACGATGAGTTAGCAACATGCCTTACAAGGAGAGAAAAAGCACCGTGCATGCCGATTGGTGGA
AGTAAGGTGGTACGATCGTGCCTTATTAGGAAGGCAACAGACGGGTCTGACATGGATTGGACGAACCACT
GAATTGCCGCATTGCAGAGATATTGTATTTAAGTGCCTAGCTCGATACAATAAACGGGTCTCTCTGGTTA
GACCAGATCTGAGCCTGGGAGCTCTCTGGCTAACTAGGGAACCCACTGCTTAAGCCTCAATAAAGCTTGC
CTTGAGTGCTTCAAGTAGTGTGTGCCCGTCTGTTGTGTGACTCTGGTAACTAGAGATCCCTCAGACCCTT
TTAGTCAGTGTGGAAAATCTCTAGCAGTGGCGCCCGAACAGGGACCTGAAAGCGAAAGGGAAACCAGAGC
TCTCTCGACGCAGGACTCGGCTTGCTGAAGCGCGCACGGCAAGAGGCGAGGGGCGGCGACTGGTGAGTAC
GCCAAAAATTTTGACTAGCGGAGGCTAGAAGGAGAGAGATGGGTGCGAGAGCGTCAGTATTAAGCGGGGG
AGAATTAGATCGCGATGGGAAAAAATTCGGTTAAGGCCAGGGGGAAAGAAAAAATATAAATTAAAACATA
TAGTATGGGCAAGCAGGGAGCTAGAACGATTCGCAGTTAATCCTGGCCTGTTAGAAACATCAGAAGGCTG
TAGACAAATACTGGGACAGCTACAACCATCCCTTCAGACAGGATCAGAAGAACTTAGATCATTATATAAT
ACAGTAGCAACCCTCTATTGTGTGCATCAAAGGATAGAGATAAAAGACACCAAGGAAGCTTTAGACAAGA
TAGAGGAAGAGCAAAACAAAAGTAAGACCACCGCACAGCAAGCGGCCGCTGATCTTCAGACCTGGAGGAG
GAGATATGAGGGACAATTGGAGAAGTGAATTATATAAATATAAAGTAGTAAAAATTGAACCATTAGGAGT
AGCACCCACCAAGGCAAAGAGAAGAGTGGTGCAGAGAGAAAAAAGAGCAGTGGGAATAGGAGCTTTGTTC
CTTGGGTTCTTGGGAGCAGCAGGAAGCACTATGGGCGCAGCCTCAATGACGCTGACGGTACAGGCCAGAC
AATTATTGTCTGGTATAGTGCAGCAGCAGAACAATTTGCTGAGGGCTATTGAGGCGCAACAGCATCTGTT
GCAACTCACAGTCTGGGGCATCAAGCAGCTCCAGGCAAGAATCCTGGCTGTGGAAAGATACCTAAAGGAT
CAACAGCTCCTGGGGATTTGGGGTTGCTCTGGAAAACTCATTTGCACCACTGCTGTGCCTTGGAATGCTA
GTTGGAGTAATAAATCTCTGGAACAGATTTGGAATCACACGACCTGGATGGAGTGGGACAGAGAAATTAA
CAATTACACAAGCTTAATACACTCCTTAATTGAAGAATCGCAAAACCAGCAAGAAAAGAATGAACAAGAA
TTATTGGAATTAGATAAATGGGCAAGTTTGTGGAATTGGTTTAACATAACAAATTGGCTGTGGTATATAA
AATTATTCATAATGATAGTAGGAGGCTTGGTAGGTTTAAGAATAGTTTTTGCTGTACTTTCTATAGTGAA
TAGAGTTAGGCAGGGATATTCACCATTATCGTTTCAGACCCACCTCCCAACCCCGAGGGGACCCGACAGG
CCCGAAGGAATAGAAGAAGAAGGTGGAGAGAGAGACAGAGACAGATCCATTCGATTAGTGAACGGATCTC
GACGGTATCGGTTAACTTTTAAAAGAAAAGGGGGGATTGGGGGGTACAGTGCAGGGGAAAGAATAGTAGA
CATAATAGCAACAGACATACAAACTAAAGAATTACAAAAACAAATTACAAAAATTCAAAATTTTATCGAT
CACGAGACTAGCCTCGAGAAGCTTGATATCGAATTCCCACGGGGTTGGGGTTGCGCCTTTTCCAAGGCAG
CCCTGGGTTTGCGCAGGGACGCGGCTGCTCTGGGCGTGGTTCCGGGAAACGCAGCGGCGCCGACCCTGGG
TCTCGCACATTCTTCACGTCCGTTCGCAGCGTCACCCGGATCTTCGCCGCTACCCTTGTGGGCCCCCCGG
CGACGCTTCCTGCTCCGCCCCTAAGTCGGGAAGGTTCCTTGCGGTTCGCGGCGTGCCGGACGTGACAAAC
GGAAGCCGCACGTCTCACTAGTACCCTCGCAGACGGACAGCGCCAGGGAGCAATGGCAGCGCGCCGACCG
CGATGGGCTGTGGCCAATAGCGGCTGCTCAGCGGGGCGCGCCGAGAGCAGCGGCCGGGAAGGGGCGGTGC
GGGAGGCGGGGTGTGGGGCGGTAGTGTGGGCCCTGTTCCTGCCCGCGCGGTGTTCCGCATTCTGCAAGCC
TCCGGAGCGCACGTCGGCAGTCGGCTCCCTCGTTGACCGAATCACCGACCTCTCTCCCCAGGGGGATCCA
CCGGTATGGTGAGCAAGGGCGAGGAGCTGTTCACCGGGGTGGTGCCCATCCTGGTCGAGCTGGACGGCGA
CGTAAACGGCCACAAGTTCAGCGTGTCCGGCGAGGGCGAGGGCGATGCCACCTACGGCAAGCTGACCCTG
AAGTTCATCTGCACCACCGGCAAGCTGCCCGTGCCCTGGCCCACCCTCGTGACCACCTTCGGCTACGGCC
TGATGTGCTTCGCCCGCTACCCCGACCACATGAAGCAGCACGACTTCTTCAAGTCCGCCATGCCCGAAGG
CTACGTCCAGGAGCGCACCATCTTCTTCAAGGACGACGGCAACTACAAGACCCGCGCCGAGGTGAAGTTC
GAGGGCGACACCCTGGTGAACCGCATCGAGCTGAAGGGCATCGACTTCAAGGAGGACGGCAACATCCTGG
GGCACAAGCTGGAGTACAACTACAACAGCCACAACGTCTATATCATGGCCGACAAGCAGAAGAACGGCAT
CAAGGTGAACTTCAAGATCCGCCACAACATCGAGGACGGCAGCGTGCAGCTCGCCGACCACTACCAGCAG
AACACCCCCATCGGCGACGGCCCCGTGCTGCTGCCCGACAACCACTACCTGAGCTACCAGTCCGCCCTGA
GCAAAGACCCCAACGAGAAGCGCGATCACATGGTCCTGCTGGAGTTCGTGACCGCCGCCGGGATCACTCT
CGGCATGGACGAGCTGTACAAGGGATCTGGAGCAACAAACTTCTCACTACTCAAACAAGCAGGTGACGTG
GAGGAGAATCCCGGCCCTATGTACAACATGATGGAGACGGAGCTGAAGCCGCCGGGCCCGCAGCAAACTT
CGGGGGGCGGCGGCGGCAACTCCACCGCGGCGGCGGCCGGCGGCAACCAGAAAAACAGCCCGGACCGCGT
CAAGCGGCCCATGAATGCCTTCATGGTGTGGTCCCGCGGGCAGCGGCGCAAGATGGCCCAGGAGAACCCC
AAGATGCACAACTCGGAGATCAGCAAGCGCCTGGGCGCCGAGTGGAAACTTTTGTCGGAGACGGAGAAGC
GGCCGTTCATCGACGAGGCTAAGCGGCTGCGAGCGCTGCACATGAAGGAGCACCCGGATTATAAATACCG
GCCCCGGCGGAAAACCAAGACGCTCATGAAGAAGGATAAGTACACGCTGCCCGGCGGGCTGCTGGCCCCC
GGCGGCAATAGCATGGCGAGCGGGGTCGGGGTGGGCGCCGGCCTGGGCGCGGGCGTGAACCAGCGCATGG
ACAGTTACGCGCACATGAACGGCTGGAGCAACGGCAGCTACAGCATGATGCAGGACCAGCTGGGCTACCC
GCAGCACCCGGGCCTCAATGCGCACGGCGCAGCGCAGATGCAGCCCATGCACCGCTACGACGTGAGCGCC
CTGCAGTACAACTCCATGACCAGCTCGCAGACCTACATGAACGGCTCGCCCACCTACAGCATGTCCTACT
CGCAGCAGGGCACCCCTGGCATGGCTCTTGGCTCCATGGGTTCGGTGGTCAAGTCCGAGGCCAGCTCCAG
CCCCCCTGTGGTTACCTCTTCCTCCCACTCCAGGGCGCCCTGCCAGGCCGGGGACCTCCGGGACATGATC
AGCATGTATCTCCCCGGCGCCGAGGTGCCGGAACCCGCCGCCCCCAGCAGACTTCACATGTCCCAGCACT
ACCAGAGCGGCCCGGTGCCCGGCACGGCCATTAACGGCACACTGCCCCTCTCACACATGTGAGTCGA
