>Addgene plasmid #23242 | pLM-mCitrine-Sox2 | addgene partial sequence | sequence record 80523 | EGFP-C 5'-CATGGTCCTGCTGGAGTTCGTG-3'
CTCTCGGCATGGACGAGCTGTACAAGGGATCTGGAGCAACAAACTTCTCACTACTCAAACAAGCAGGTGA
CGTGGAGGAGAATCCCGGCCCTATGTACAACATGATGGAGACGGAGCTGAAGCCGCCGGGCCCGCAGCAA
ACTTCGGGGGGCGGCGGCGGCAACTCCACCGCGGCGGCGGCCGGCGGCAACCAGAAAAACAGCCCGGACC
GCGTCAAGCGGCCCATGAATGCCTTCATGGTGTGGTCCCGCGGGCAGCGGCGCAAGATGGCCCAGGAGAA
CCCCAAGATGCACAACTCGGAGATCAGCAAGCGCCTGGGCGCCGAGTGGAAACTTTTGTCGGAGACGGAG
AAGCGGCCGTTCATCGACGAGGCTAAGCGGCTGCGAGCGCTGCACATGAAGGAGCACCCGGATTATAAAT
ACCGGCCCCGGCGGAAAACCAAGACGCTCATGAAGAAGGATAAGTACACGCTGCCCGGCGGGCTGCTGGC
CCCCGGCGGCAATAGCATGGCGAGCGGGGTCGGGGTGGGCGCCGGCCTGGGCGCGGGCGTGAACCAGCGC
ATGGACAGTTACGCGCACATGAACGGCTGGAGCAACGGCAGCTACAGCATGATGCAGGACCAGCTGGGCT
ACCCGCAGCACCCGGGCCTCAATGCGCACGGCGCAGCGCAGATGCAGCCCATGCACCGCTACGACGTGAG
CGCCCTGCAGTACAACTCCATGACCAGCTCGCAGACCTACATGAACGGCTCGCCCACCTACAGCATGTCC
TACTCGCAGCAGGGCACCCCTGGCATGGCTCTTGGCTCCATGGGTTCGGTGGTCAAGTCCGAGGCCAGCT
CCAGCCCCCCTGTGGTTACCTCTTCCTCCCACTCCAGGGCGCCCTGCCAGGCCGGGGACCTCCGGGACAT
GATCAGCATGTATCTCCCCGGCGCCGAGGTGCCGGAACCCGCCGCCCCCAGCAGACTTCACATGTCCCAG
CACTACCAGAGCGGCCCGGTGCCCGGCACGGCCATTAACGGCACACTGCCCCTCTCACACATGTGAGTCG
ACAATCAACCTCTGGATTACAAAATTTG
