>Addgene plasmid #23242 | pLM-mCitrine-Sox2 | addgene partial sequence | sequence record 80524 | hPGK-F 5'-GTGTTCCGCATTCTGCAAG-3'
GGCAGTCGGCTCCCTCGTTGACCGAATCACCGACCTCTCTCCCCAGGGGGATCCACCGGTATGGTGAGCA
AGGGCGAGGAGCTGTTCACCGGGGTGGTGCCCATCCTGGTCGAGCTGGACGGCGACGTAAACGGCCACAA
GTTCAGCGTGTCCGGCGAGGGCGAGGGCGATGCCACCTACGGCAAGCTGACCCTGAAGTTCATCTGCACC
ACCGGCAAGCTGCCCGTGCCCTGGCCCACCCTCGTGACCACCTTCGGCTACGGCCTGATGTGCTTCGCCC
GCTACCCCGACCACATGAAGCAGCACGACTTCTTCAAGTCCGCCATGCCCGAAGGCTACGTCCAGGAGCG
CACCATCTTCTTCAAGGACGACGGCAACTACAAGACCCGCGCCGAGGTGAAGTTCGAGGGCGACACCCTG
GTGAACCGCATCGAGCTGAAGGGCATCGACTTCAAGGAGGACGGCAACATCCTGGGGCACAAGCTGGAGT
ACAACTACAACAGCCACAACGTCTATATCATGGCCGACAAGCAGAAGAACGGCATCAAGGTGAACTTCAA
GATCCGCCACAACATCGAGGACGGCAGCGTGCAGCTCGCCGACCACTACCAGCAGAACACCCCCATCGGC
GACGGCCCCGTGCTGCTGCCCGACAACCACTACCTGAGCTACCAGTCCGCCCTGAGCAAAGACCCCAACG
AGAAGCGCGATCACATGGTCCTGCTGGAGTTCGTGACCGCCGCCGGGATCACTCTCGGCATGGACGAGCT
GTACAAGGGATCTGGAGCAACAAACTTCTCACTACTCAAACAAGCAGGTGACGTGGAGGAGAATCCCGGC
CCTATGTACAACATGATGGAGACGGAGCTGAAGCCGCCGGGCCCGCAGCAAACTTCGGGGGGCGGCGGCG
GCAACTCCAC
